>Addgene plasmid #34395 | KHBD00264 | depositor partial sequence | sequence record 40962 | KHBD00264 sequence 1887 bps
ATGATGGACGTAAGCAGCATGTACGGCAACCACCCGCACCACCACCATCCACATGCCAATGCCTACGACG
GCTACAGCACCACCACCGCGTCGGCGGCCAACGCCAGCAGCTACTTTGCTCCGCAGCAACACCAGCCCCA
CCTGCAGCTGCAGCAGCAGCAACAGCATCAGCATTTGCAGCAGCCCCAGCAGCACCTCACCTACAATGGC
TACGAGAGCAGCTCCCCAGGCAACTACTATCCGCAGCAGCAGGCGCAGCTGACACCACCGCCCACCAGCA
GCCACCAGGTGGTGCAGCAGCACCAGCAACAGCAGCAGGCGCAGCAGCAACAGCTCTATCCGCATTCGCA
TCTCTTTAGTCCCAGTGCGGCGGAGTATGGCATCACCACGAGTACGACCACGGGAAATCCGGGCACGCCG
CTCCATCCTAGTAGCCACTCTCCTGCGGACTCCTACTACGAAAGTGACTCGGTGCACTCGTACTACGCTA
CCGCCGCAGTGGCCACAGTTGCTCCACCCAGCAATAGCTCACCTATTACCGCCGCCAATGCAAGTGCCAC
CAGCAACACACAACAACAGCAGCAACAGGCAGCAATCATCAGCTCCGAGAACGGGATGATGTACACCAAC
CTGGACTGCATGTATCCCACGGCCCAGGCTCAGGCTCCGGTTCACGGATATGCCGGCCAGATCGAGGAGA
AATACGCCGCCGTCCTGCACGCCAGCTATGCACCCGGAATGGTGCTGGAGGATCAGGATCCAATGATGCA
GCAGGCCACGCAGTCGCAGATGTGGCACCACCAGCAACATCTGGCAGGCAGCTATGCCCTAGATGCCATG
GACTCGCTAGGAATGCACGCCCACATGCATCACGGCCTGCCCCACGGACACCTGGGCAACTTGGCCAACA
ATCCGCATCAGCAACAGCCACAAGTCCAGCAGCAACAGCAGCAGCCGCACCAGCAACCGCAACATCCGCA
GAACCAATCCCCAGCGGCACACCAGCAGCACCACCAGAACTCCGTGTCGCCCAACGGTGGAATGAATCGC
CAGCAGCGCGGGGGAGTGATCTCCCCGGGTAGCTCCACTTCCTCCTCCACCTCCGCCTCGAATGGAGCAC
ATCCTGCCAGCACGCAATCAAAGTCGCCAAATCATTCCAGCAGCATCCCCACCTACAAGTGGATGCAACT
CAAGAGGAATGTTCCAAAGCCTCAAGCACCGAAACTACCTGCCAGTGGAATCGCCAGCATGCACGACTAC
CAGATGAATGGACAGCTGGACATGTGCCGCGGTGGAGGAGGCGGGGGCAGCGGCGTCGGGAACGGTCCCG
TGGGCGTTGGGGGCAACGGATCCCCCGGGATCGGAGGCGTCCTTTCCGTGCAGAACTCCCTGATAATGGC
GAACAGTGCGGCGGCGGCGGGAAGTGCCCATCCCAACGGCATGGGCGTGGGTCTGGGCAGCGGATCCGGA
CTGAGCAGCTGCAGCCTCTCCAGCAACACCAACAACTCCGGCCGGACGAACTTCACCAACAAGCAGCTGA
CCGAGCTGGAAAAAGAGTTCCACTTCAATCGCTACTTGACGCGGGCGCGCCGCATTGAAATCGCCAATAC
GTTGCAGCTTAATGAAACGCAGGTCAAAATCTGGTTCCAGAACCGCCGCATGAAGCAGAAGAAGCGCGTG
AAGGAGGGCCTCATTCCGGCGGACATCCTGACGCAGCACTCCACGTCCGTGATCAGCGAGAAGCCGCCGC
AGCAGCAGCAGCCACAGCCGCCGGAGCTGCAGTTGAAGTCGCAGGGCAGCGATCTGGGCGGGAATGAGCT
GGCCACAGGAGCACCTTCGACACCCACGACAGCCATGACACTGACAGCACCCACGAGCAAGCAAAGT
