>Addgene plasmid #34395 | KHBD00264 | addgene partial sequence | sequence record 42118 | M13-Rev 5'-CAGGAAACAGCTATGACC-3'
ATTTTATTTTGACTGATAGTGACCTGTTCGTTGCAACAAATTGATAAGCAATGCTTTCTTATAATGCCAA
CTTTGTACAAGAAAGTTGGCAAACTTTGCTTGCTCGTGGGTGCTGTCAGTGTCATGGCTGTCGTGGGTGT
CGAAGGTGCTCCTGTGGCCAGCTCATTCCCGCCCAGATCGCTGCCCTGCGACTTCAACTGCAGCTCCGGC
GGCTGTGGCTGCTGCTGCTGCGGCGGCTTCTCGCTGATCACGGACGTGGAGTGCTGCGTCAGGATGTCCG
CCGGAATGAGGCCCTCCTTCACGCGCTTCTTCTGCTTCATGCGGCGGTTCTGGAACCAGATTTTGACCTG
CGTTTCATTAAGCTGCAACGTATTGGCGATTTCAATGCGGCGCGCCCGCGTCAAGTAGCGATTGAAGTGG
AACTCTTTTTCCAGCTCGGTCAGCTGCTTGTTGGTGAAGTTCGTCCGGCCGGAGTTGTTGGTGTTGCTGG
AGAGGCTGCAGCTGCTCAGTCCGGATCCGCTGCCCAGACCCACGCCCATGCCGTTGGGATGGGCACTTCC
CGCCGCCGCCGCACTGTTCGCCATTATCAGGGAGTTCTGCACGGAAAGGACGCCTCCGATCCCGGGGGAT
CCGTTGCCCCCAACGCCCACGGGACCGTTCCCGACGCCGCTGCCCCCGCCTCCTCCACCGCGGCACATGT
CCAGCTGTCCATTCATCTGGTAGTCGTGCATGCTGGCGATTCCACTGGCAGGTAGTTTCGGTGCTTGAGG
