[The description below was written by a language model from this plasmid's Addgene catalogue record.]
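Description:
KHBD00264 is a Gateway entry-type clone built in the pDONR221 donor backbone, carrying the open reading frame of the Drosophila melanogaster gene labial (lab, CG1264). The insert is recorded as 1887 bp in a backbone of about 2.5 kb without insert. The plasmid is propagated in standard E. coli as a high-copy plasmid under kanamycin selection. No feature table is provided, so individual elements such as the origin of replication or the exact recombination sites flanking the insert are not documented. In general, recombining a PCR product into pDONR221 replaces the vector's counter-selectable cassette and leaves the ORF flanked by attL sites. M13 forward and reverse priming sites on either side are listed for sequencing the insert.

As a donor/entry-type vector, the construct is not an expression plasmid: the record lists no promoter, tag or reporter driving the insert, and none would be expected in this backbone. Its role is to serve as a shuttle from which the labial coding sequence can be transferred by Gateway recombination into destination vectors of choice. The depositor notes that ORFs in this collection were cloned open-ended, without a stop codon, which permits in-frame C-terminal fusions to tags or domains supplied by the destination vector. Labial is a Hox-class homeodomain transcription factor, and the associated publication describes automated protein–DNA interaction screening of Drosophila regulatory elements. This suggests the clone belongs to a transcription factor ORF resource intended for such assays, although the record does not specify the destination vectors used.
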