Addgene plasmid #34395: KHBD00264
Depositing lab: Bart Deplancke. Depositing organization: Swiss Federal Institute of Technology (EPFL). Publication: Automated protein-DNA interaction screening of Drosophila regulatory elements. Korneel Hens, Jean-Daniel Feuz, Alina Isakova, Antonina Lagovitina, Andreas Massouras, Julien Bryois, Patrick Callaerts, Susan E. Celniker, Bart Deplancke. Nat Methods. 2011 Oct 30;8(12):1065-70. 10.1038/nmeth.1763 PubMed 22037703.
Backbone
  Vector backbone: pDONR221
  Backbone manufacturer: Invitrogen
  Backbone size w/o insert (bp): 2536
  Vector type: Gateway Donor Vector
Growth in bacteria
  Bacterial resistance: Kanamycin, 50 μg/mL
  Growth temperature: 37°C
  Growth strain: DH5alpha
  Copy number: High Copy
Gene/Insert
  Gene/Insert name: CG1264 (alt names: FBgn0002522; lab; labial)
  Species: D. melanogaster (fly)
  Insert size (bp): 1887
  Entrez Gene: lab (a.k.a. Dmel_CG1264, BG:DS00004.9, CG1264, Dm lab, DmLab, Dmel\CG1264, Dmlab, EfR9, F121, F24, F90, F90-2, Lab, l(3)01241, l(3)84Ac, lb)
  Cloning method: Gateway Cloning
  Sequencing primers: 5′ M13F; 3′ M13R
Terms and licenses: Academic/Nonprofit Terms; Industry Terms: Not Available to Industry
Depositor comments: Please note that the ORFs in this collection were cloned open-ended (without a stop codon).
How to cite: KHBD00264 was a gift from Bart Deplancke (Addgene plasmid # 34395 ; http://n2t.net/addgene:34395 ; RRID:Addgene_34395)
